Addgene plasmid #37758: pHL 363
Depositing lab: Han Lim. Depositing organization: University of California, Berkeley. Publication: Direct comparison of small RNA and transcription factor signaling. Hussein R, Lim HN. Nucleic Acids Res. 2012 May 22. 10.1093/nar/gks439 PubMed 22618873.
Backbone
  Vector backbone: ColE (from pZ system) + AmpR
  Backbone size w/o insert (bp): 2000
  Total vector size (bp): 5200
  Vector type: Synthetic Biology ; E. coli
Growth in bacteria
  Bacterial resistance: Ampicillin, 100 μg/mL
  Growth temperature: 37°C
  Growth strain: XL1 Blue
  Copy number: High Copy
Gene/Insert 1
  Gene/Insert name: pLar_rpoS_gfp
  Species: E. coli
  Insert size (bp): 1700
  Promoter: pLar
  Tag / fusion protein: gfp (C terminal on insert)
  Cloning method: Restriction Enzyme; 5′ cloning site AatII (not destroyed); 3′ cloning site BamH1 (not destroyed)
  Sequencing primers: 5′ ctcatgagcggatacat atttgaa; 3′ cgcggatcc TGAGCGGATACATATTTGAATGTA
Gene/Insert 2
  Gene/Insert name: pLtet_dsrA_pLac_araC
  Species: E. coli
  Insert size (bp): 1400
  Promoter: Ptet and pLac
  Tag / fusion protein: none
  Cloning method: Restriction Enzyme; 5′ cloning site BamH1 (unknown if destroyed); 3′ cloning site Apa1 (not destroyed)
  Sequencing primers: 5′ GCTGGGATTA CACATGGCAT GGAT; 3′ agctgatacc gctcgccgca gccgaacg
Resource information
  A portion of this plasmid was derived from a plasmid made by: gfp is from pTak 102
Terms and licenses: Academic/Nonprofit Terms; Industry Terms: Not Available to Industry
How to cite: pHL 363 was a gift from Han Lim (Addgene plasmid # 37758 ; http://n2t.net/addgene:37758 ; RRID:Addgene_37758)
