[The description below was written by a language model from this plasmid's Addgene catalogue record.]
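Description:
pHL 363 is a high-copy synthetic biology plasmid for use in E. coli, built on a ColE-type replication origin taken from the pZ modular vector system and carrying an ampicillin resistance marker for selection. The backbone is listed at about 2 kb and the complete plasmid at about 5.2 kb. No feature table is available, so the arrangement described here rests on the catalogue fields alone.

The plasmid carries two E. coli-derived inserts placed next to each other. The first, roughly 1.7 kb and cloned between AatII and BamHI, is an rpoS sequence fused at its C terminus to gfp and driven by the pLar promoter, giving a fluorescent readout of rpoS expression. The record notes that the gfp came from another plasmid, pTak 102. The second insert, roughly 1.4 kb and cloned between BamHI and ApaI, combines dsrA under a tet-regulated promoter (pLtet) with araC under a pLac promoter. DsrA is a small regulatory RNA known to act on the rpoS mRNA leader to stimulate its translation, and AraC is the arabinose-responsive transcription factor. The name pLar suggests a hybrid lac/ara-type promoter that AraC would control, though the record does not state this.

Taken together, the design appears to place one rpoS-gfp reporter under both post-transcriptional control by a small RNA and transcriptional control by a regulator protein, each with its own promoter. This fits the associated study, which directly compares small RNA and transcription factor signaling. The record does not state which inducers are used or which host-encoded repressors are needed.
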