>Addgene plasmid #37758 | pHL 363 | addgene partial sequence | sequence record 50239 | ColEterm 5'-agctgataccgctcgccgcagccgaacg-3'
TCCTACTCAGGAGAGCGTTCACCGACAAACAACAGATAAAACGAAAGGCCCAGTCTTTCGACTGAGCCTT
TCGTTTTATTTGATGCCTCTAGCACGCGTACCATGGGCCCTTATGACAACTTGACGGCTACATCATTCAC
TTTTTCTTCACAACCGGCACGAAACTCGCTCGGGCTGGCCCCGGTGCATTTTTTAAATACTCGCGAGAAA
TAGAGTTGATCGTCAAAACCAACATTGCGACCGACGGTGGCGATAGGCATCCGGGTAGTGCTCAAAAGCA
GCTTCGCCTGACTAATGCGTTGGTCCTCGCGCCAGCTTAAGACGCTAATCCCTAACTGCTGGCGGAAAAG
ATGTGACAGACGCGACGGCGACAAGCAAACATGCTGTGCGACGCTGGCGATATCAAAATTGCTGTCTGCC
AGGTGATCGCTGATGTACTGACAAGCCTCGCGTACCCGATTATCCATCGGTGGATGGAGCGACTCGTTAA
TCGCTTCCATGCGCCGCAGTAACAATTGCTCAAGCAGATTTATCGCCAGCAGCTCCGAATAGCGCCCTTC
CCCTTGCCCGGCGTTAATGATTTGCCCAAACAGGTCGCTGAAATGCGGCTGGTGCGCTTCATCCGGGCGA
AAGAAACCCGTATTGGCAAATATTGACGGCCAGTTAAGCCATTCATGCCAGTAGGCGCGCGGACGAAAGT
AAACCCACTGGTGATACCATTCGCGAGCCTCCGGATGACGACCGTAGTGATGAATCTCTCCTGGCGGGAA
CAGCAAAATATCACCCGGTCGGCAGACAAATC
