>Addgene plasmid #37758 | pHL 363 | addgene partial sequence | sequence record 50328 | GFP-F 5'-GGTCCTTCTTGAGTTTGTAAC-3'
ATAAAAGCTAGCTTGGCTGTTTTGGCGGATGAGAGAAGATTTTCAGCCTGATACAGATTAAATCAGAACG
CAGAAGCGGTCTGATAAAACAGAATTTGCCTGGCGGCAGTAGCGCGGTGGTCCCACCTGACCCCATGCCG
AACTCAGAAGTGAAACGCCGTAGCGCCGATGGTAGTGTGGGGTCTCCCCATGCGAGAGTAGGGAACTGCC
AGGCATCAAATAAAACGAAAGGCTCAGTCGAAAGACTGGGCCTTTCGTTTTATCTGTTGTTTGTCGGTGA
ACGCTCTCCTGAGTAGGACAAATCCGCCGGGAGCGGATTTGAACGTTGCGAAGCAACGGCCCGGAGGGTG
GCGGGCAGGACGCCCGCCATAAACTGCCAGGCATCAAATTAAGCAGAAGGCCATCCTGACGGATGGCCTT
TTTGCGTTTCTACAAACTCTTTTGTTTATTTTTCTAAATACATTCAAATATGTATCCGCTCAGGATCCTC
CCTATCAGTGATAGAGATTGACATCCCTATCAGTGATAGAGATACTCCGGGAACACATCAGATTTCCTGG
TGTAACGAATTTTTTAAGTGCTTCTTGCTTAAGCAAGTTTCATCCCGACCCCCTCAGGGTCGGGATTTTT
TTATTGTGCATTCAACGATTCACTTCAGAGACGCTAAGCTTTAATCGTACAGGGTAGTACAAATAAAAAA
