>Addgene plasmid #37758 | pHL 363 | addgene partial sequence | sequence record 51292 | GFP-R 5'-CCATCTAATTCAACAAGAATTGGGACAAC-3'
CTTTCGCATGCTATCATGAACTTTCAGCGTATTCTGACTCATAAGGTGGCTCCTACCCGTGATCCCTTGA
CGGAACATTCAAGCAAAAGCCTGGTTCCGCCGATTTATCGCTGCGGCAAATAACGCAGCGGGTTTACGGA
TTTCCCCTTGTAACGAATTTCAAAATGCAAGCGTGTTGAACTGGTTCCGGTGTCGACTGAATCCAACATA
CGAGCCGGAAGCATAAAGTGTAAAGCTTAGGATCCGCTAATCTTATGGATAAAAATGCTATGACGTCAGG
TGGCACTTTTCGGGGAAATGTGCGCGGAACCCCTATTTGTTTATTTTTCTAAATACATTCAAATATGTAT
CCGCTCATGAGACAATAACCCTGATAAATGCTTCAATAATATTGAAAAAGGAAGAGTATGAGTATTCAAC
ATTTCCGTGTCGCCCTTATTCCCTTTTTTGCGGCATTTTGCCTTCCTGTTTTTGCTCACCCAGAAACGCT
GGTGAAAGTAAAAGATGCTGAAGATCAGTTGGGTGCACGAGTGGGTTACATCGAACTGGATCTCAACAGC
GGTAAGATCCTTGAGAGTTTTCGCCCCGAAGAACGTTTTCCAATGATGAGCACTTTTAAAGTTCTGCTAT
GTGGCGCGGTATTATCCCGTATTGACGCCGGGCAAGAGCAACTCGGTCGCCGCATACACTATTCTCAGAA
TGACTTGGTTGAGTACTCACCAGTCACAGAAAAGCATCTTACGGATGGCATGACAGTAAGAGAATTATGC
AGTGCTGCCATAACCATGAGTGATAACACTGCGGCCAACTTACTTCTGACAACGATCGGAGGAC
